Addgene plasmid #29640: pA-HYG OSCAR
Purpose: (Empty Backbone)
Depositing lab: David_L Andrews & Scott Gold. Depositing organization: University of Georgia. Publication: One step construction of Agrobacterium-Recombination-ready-plasmids (OSCAR), an efficient and robust tool for ATMT based gene deletion construction in fungi. Paz Z, Garcia-Pedrajas MD, Andrews DL, Klosterman SJ, Baeza-Montanez L, Gold SE. Fungal Genet Biol. 2011 Jul;48(7):677-84. doi: 10.1016/j.fgb.2011.02.003. Epub 2011 Mar 6. PubMed 21362493.
Backbone
  Vector backbone: pBS-P1R
  Selectable markers: Hygromycin
Growth in bacteria
  Bacterial resistance: Ampicillin, 100 μg/mL
  Growth temperature: 37°C
  Growth strain: DH5alpha
  Growth instructions: DH5a
  Copy number: Unknown
Gene/Insert
  Gene/Insert name: None
  GenBank ID: HM623915
  Cloning method: Restriction Enzyme
  Sequencing primers: 5′ n/a
Terms and licenses: Academic/Nonprofit Terms; Industry Terms
How to cite: pA-HYG OSCAR was a gift from David_L Andrews & Scott Gold (Addgene plasmid # 29640 ; http://n2t.net/addgene:29640 ; RRID:Addgene_29640)
