[The description below was written by a language model from this plasmid's Addgene catalogue record and pLannotate feature annotations shown in this document.]
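Description:
pA-HYG OSCAR is a 4.8 kb pBluescript-type E. coli plasmid (backbone recorded as pBS-P1R) that serves as the selectable-marker donor in the OSCAR system, a one-step method for building Agrobacterium-ready gene deletion constructs for fungi. It is listed as an empty backbone with no gene insert. Propagation in E. coli relies on a high-copy ColE1/pUC origin and an ampicillin resistance gene (β-lactamase) with its native promoter. An f1 origin and the usual pBluescript remnants are also present: a lacZα fragment, the lac promoter, operator and CAP site, a lacI fragment, multiple cloning site fragments, and flanking T7 and T3 promoters.

The functional payload is a fungal hygromycin resistance cassette, in which the hygromycin B phosphotransferase coding sequence is driven by the Aspergillus nidulans trpC promoter. No fungal terminator is annotated in the feature table. The cassette is bracketed by two Gateway recombination sites, attP1 on the promoter side and attP4 on the side downstream of the coding sequence. These attP sites are substrates for BP Clonase, so the marker can be recombined with DNA fragments carrying compatible attB sites.

According to the associated publication title, the system assembles deletion constructs for Agrobacterium tumefaciens-mediated transformation. Presumably the hygromycin cassette becomes joined to PCR-amplified flanks of a target gene within a binary vector, although the record does not describe the partner plasmid or the exact reaction scheme. This plasmid has no annotated T-DNA borders or Agrobacterium replication functions, so it acts as a marker source rather than as the transformation vector. Hygromycin then selects fungal transformants in which the target locus has been replaced.
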