Features (pLannotate 1.2.2; 17 found; start..end, strand, type, name):
     30..458     -  rep_origin     f1 ori (sequence partly withheld): f1 bacteriophage origin of replication; arrow indicates direction of (+) strand synthesis
    463..618     -  CDS            lacZα (fragment): LacZα fragment of β-galactosidase; lacZ fragment
    626..644     +  promoter       T7 promoter: promoter for bacteriophage T7 RNA polymerase
    678..909     -  protein_bind   attP4: mutant version of attP; recombination site for the Gateway® BP reaction BP Clonase™
    910..933     +  misc_feature   MCS (fragment): pBluescript multiple cloning site
    959..1984    -  CDS            HygR: hygromycin B phosphotransferase confers resistance to hygromycin
   1989..2342    -  promoter       trpC promoter: promoter for Aspergillus nidulans trpC
   2361..2592    -  protein_bind   attP1: mutant version of attP; recombination site for the Gateway® BP reaction BP Clonase™
   2605..2632    +  misc_feature   MCS (fragment): pBluescript multiple cloning site
   2645..2663    -  promoter       T3 promoter: promoter for bacteriophage T3 RNA polymerase
   2708..2724    -  protein_bind   lac operator: The lac repressor binds to the lac operator to inhibit transcription in E. coli. This inhibition can be relieved by adding lactose or isopropyl-β-D-thiogalactopyranoside (IPTG). lac repressor encoded by lacI
   2732..2762    -  promoter       lac promoter: promoter for the E. coli lac operon
   2777..2798    -  protein_bind   CAP binding site: CAP binding activates transcription in the presence of cAMP. E. coli catabolite activator protein
   2811..2903    -  CDS            lacI (fragment): lac repressor; lacI; The lac repressor binds to the lac operator to inhibit transcription in E. coli. This inhibition can be relieved by adding lactose or isopropyl-β-D-thiogalactopyranoside (IPTG).
   3086..3674    -  rep_origin     ori: high-copy-number ColE1/pMB1/pBR322/pUC origin of replication
   3845..4705    -  CDS            AmpR: β-lactamase; bla; confers resistance to ampicillin, carbenicillin, and related antibiotics
   4706..4810    -  promoter       AmpR promoter: bla
>Addgene plasmid #29640 | pA-HYG OSCAR | depositor full sequence | sequence record 13761 | Author sequence
CTAAATTGTAAGCGTTAATATTTTGTTAAAATTCGCGTTAAATTTTTGTTAAATCAGCTCATTTTTTAAC
CAATAGGCCGAAATCGGCAAAATCCCTTATAAATCAAAAGAATAGACCGAGATAGGGT
[37 nt withheld, positions 129-165]
AAAGAACGTGGACTCCAACGTCAAAGG
[49 nt withheld, positions 193-241]
T
[91 nt withheld, positions 243-333]
G
[124 nt withheld, positions 335-458]
CCCATTCGCCATTCAGGCTGCGCAACTGTTGGGAAGGGCGATCGGTGCGGGCCTCTTCGCTATTACGCCA
GCTGGCGAAAGGGGGATGTGCTGCAAGGCGATTAAGTTGGGTAACGCCAGGGTTTTCCCAGTCACGACGT
TGTAAAACGACGGCCAGTGAGCGCGCGTAATACGACTCACTATAGGGCGAATTGGAGCTCCACCGCGGTG
CCGGAATTCTACAGGTCACTAATACCATCTAAGTAGTTGATTCATAGTGACTGCATATGTTGTGTTTTAC
AGTATTATGTAGTCTGTTTTTTATGCAAAATCTAATTTAATATATTGATATTTATATCATTTTACGTTTC
TCGTTCAACTTTTCTATACAAAGTTGGCATTATAAAAAAGCATTGCTTATCAATTTGTTGCAACGAACAG
GTCACTATCAGTCAAAATAAAATCATTATTTGGCCGCTCTAGAACTAGTGGATCCAACTGGTTCCCGGTC
GGCATCTACTCTATTCCTTTGCCCTCGGACGAGTGCTGGGGCGTCGGTTTCCACTATCGGCGAGTACTTC
TACACAGCCATCGGTCCAGACGGCCGCGCTTCTGCGGGCGATTTGTGTACGCCCGACAGTCCCGGCTCCG
GATCGGACGATTGCGTCGCATCGACCCTGCGCCCAAGCTGCATCATCGAAATTGCCGTCAACCAAGCTCT
GATAGAGTTGGTCAAGACCAATGCGGAGCATATACGCCCGGAGGCGCGGCGATCCTGCAAGCTCCGGATG
CCTCCGCTCGAAGTAGCGCGTCTGCTGCTCCATACAAGCCAACCACGGCCTCCAGAAGAGGATGTTGGCG
ACCTCGTATTGGGAATCCCCGAACATCGCCTCGCTCCAGTCAATGACCGCTGTTATGCGGCCATTGTCCG
TCAGGACATTGTTGGAGCCGAAATCCGCATGCACGAGGTGCCGGACTTCGGGGCAGTCCTCGGCCCAAAG
CATCAGCTCATCGAGAGCCTGCGCGACGGACGCACTGACGGTGTCGTCCATCACAGTTTGCCAGTGATAC
ACATGGGGATCAGCAATCGCGCATATGAAATCACGCCATGTAGTGTATTGACCGATTCCTTGCGGTCCGA
ATGGGCCGAACCCGCTCGTCTGGCTAAGATCGGCCGCAGCGATCGCATCCATGGCCTCCGCGACCGGCTG
GAGAACAGCGGGCAGTTCGGTTTCAGGCAGGTCTTGCAACGTGACACCCTGTGCACGGCGGGAGATGCAA
TAGGTCAGGCTCTCGCTGAACTCCCCAATGTCAAGCACTTCCGGAATCGGGAGCGCGGCCGATGCAAAGT
GCCGATAAACATAACGATCTTTGTAGAAACCATCGGCGCAGCTATTTACCCGCAGGACATATCCACGCCC
TCCTACATCGAAGCTGAAAGCACGAGATTCTTCGCCCTCCGAGAGCTGCATCAGGTCGGAGACGCTGTCG
AACTTTTCGATCAGAAACTTCTCGACAGACGTCGCGGTGAGTTCAGGCTTTTTCATTTGGATGCTTGGGT
AGAATAGGTAAGTCAGATTGAATCTGAAATAAAGGGAGGAAGGGCGAACTTAAGAAGGTATGACCGGGTC
GTCCACTTACCTTGCTTGACAAACGCACCAAGTTATCGTGCACCAAGCAGCAGATGATAATAATGTCCTC
GTTCCTGTCTGCTAATAAGAGTCACACTTCGAGCGCCGCCGCTACTGCTACAAGTGGGGCTGATCTGACC
AGTTGCCTAAATGAACCATCTTGTCAAACGACACAAATTTTGTGCTCACCGCCTGGACGACTAAACCAAA
ATAGGCATTCATTGTTGACCTCCACTAGCTCCAGCCAAGCCCAAAAAATGCTCCTTCAATATCAGTTGGG
CTGCAGGAATTCTACAGGTCACTAATACCATCTAAGTAGTTGATTCATAGTGACTGCATATGTTGTGTTT
TACAGTATTATGTAGTCTGTTTTTTATGCAAAATCTAATTTAATATATTGATATTTATATCATTTTACGT
TTCTCGTTCAACTTTTTTGTACAAAGTTGGCATTATAAAAAAGCATTGCTTATCAATTTGTTGCAACGAA
CAGGTCACTATCAGTCAAAATAAAATCATTATTTGGAGCTCTAGAGCGTCGACCTCGAGGGGGGGCCCGG
TACCCAGCTTTTGTTCCCTTTAGTGAGGGTTAATTGCGCGCTTGGCGTAATCATGGTCATAGCTGTTTCC
TGTGTGAAATTGTTATCCGCTCACAATTCCACACAACATACGAGCCGGAAGCATAAAGTGTAAAGCCTGG
GGTGCCTAATGAGTGAGCTAACTCACATTAATTGCGTTGCGCTCACTGCCCGCTTTCCAGTCGGGAAACC
TGTCGTGCCAGCTGCATTAATGAATCGGCCAACGCGCGGGGAGAGGCGGTTTGCGTATTGGGCGCTCTTC
CGCTTCCTCGCTCACTGACTCGCTGCGCTCGGTCGTTCGGCTGCGGCGAGCGGTATCAGCTCACTCAAAG
GCGGTAATACGGTTATCCACAGAATCAGGGGATAACGCAGGAAAGAACATGTGAGCAAAAGGCCAGCAAA
AGGCCAGGAACCGTAAAAAGGCCGCGTTGCTGGCGTTTTTCCATAGGCTCCGCCCCCCTGACGAGCATCA
CAAAAATCGACGCTCAAGTCAGAGGTGGCGAAACCCGACAGGACTATAAAGATACCAGGCGTTTCCCCCT
GGAAGCTCCCTCGTGCGCTCTCCTGTTCCGACCCTGCCGCTTACCGGATACCTGTCCGCCTTTCTCCCTT
CGGGAAGCGTGGCGCTTTCTCATAGCTCACGCTGTAGGTATCTCAGTTCGGTGTAGGTCGTTCGCTCCAA
GCTGGGCTGTGTGCACGAACCCCCCGTTCAGCCCGACCGCTGCGCCTTATCCGGTAACTATCGTCTTGAG
TCCAACCCGGTAAGACACGACTTATCGCCACTGGCAGCAGCCACTGGTAACAGGATTAGCAGAGCGAGGT
ATGTAGGCGGTGCTACAGAGTTCTTGAAGTGGTGGCCTAACTACGGCTACACTAGAAGGACAGTATTTGG
TATCTGCGCTCTGCTGAAGCCAGTTACCTTCGGAAAAAGAGTTGGTAGCTCTTGATCCGGCAAACAAACC
ACCGCTGGTAGCGGTGGTTTTTTTGTTTGCAAGCAGCAGATTACGCGCAGAAAAAAAGGATCTCAAGAAG
ATCCTTTGATCTTTTCTACGGGGTCTGACGCTCAGTGGAACGAAAACTCACGTTAAGGGATTTTGGTCAT
GAGATTATCAAAAAGGATCTTCACCTAGATCCTTTTAAATTAAAAATGAAGTTTTAAATCAATCTAAAGT
ATATATGAGTAAACTTGGTCTGACAGTTACCAATGCTTAATCAGTGAGGCACCTATCTCAGCGATCTGTC
TATTTCGTTCATCCATAGTTGCCTGACTCCCCGTCGTGTAGATAACTACGATACGGGAGGGCTTACCATC
TGGCCCCAGTGCTGCAATGATACCGCGAGACCCACGCTCACCGGCTCCAGATTTATCAGCAATAAACCAG
CCAGCCGGAAGGGCCGAGCGCAGAAGTGGTCCTGCAACTTTATCCGCCTCCATCCAGTCTATTAATTGTT
GCCGGGAAGCTAGAGTAAGTAGTTCGCCAGTTAATAGTTTGCGCAACGTTGTTGCCATTGCTACAGGCAT
CGTGGTGTCACGCTCGTCGTTTGGTATGGCTTCATTCAGCTCCGGTTCCCAACGATCAAGGCGAGTTACA
TGATCCCCCATGTTGTGCAAAAAAGCGGTTAGCTCCTTCGGTCCTCCGATCGTTGTCAGAAGTAAGTTGG
CCGCAGTGTTATCACTCATGGTTATGGCAGCACTGCATAATTCTCTTACTGTCATGCCATCCGTAAGATG
CTTTTCTGTGACTGGTGAGTACTCAACCAAGTCATTCTGAGAATAGTGTATGCGGCGACCGAGTTGCTCT
TGCCCGGCGTCAATACGGGATAATACCGCGCCACATAGCAGAACTTTAAAAGTGCTCATCATTGGAAAAC
GTTCTTCGGGGCGAAAACTCTCAAGGATCTTACCGCTGTTGAGATCCAGTTCGATGTAACCCACTCGTGC
ACCCAACTGATCTTCAGCATCTTTTACTTTCACCAGCGTTTCTGGGTGAGCAAAAACAGGAAGGCAAAAT
GCCGCAAAAAAGGGAATAAGGGCGACACGGAAATGTTGAATACTCATACTCTTCCTTTTTCAATATTATT
GAAGCATTTATCAGGGTTATTGTCTCATGAGCGGATACATATTTGAATGTATTTAGAAAAATAAACAAAT
AGGGGTTCCGCGCACATTTCCCCGAAAAGTGCCAC
