>Addgene plasmid #29640 | pA-HYG OSCAR | addgene partial sequence | sequence record 35101 | 29640 with M13R
AAGCTGGGTACCGGGCCCCCCCTCGAGGTCGACGCTCTAGAGCTCCAAATAATGATTTTATTTTGACTGA
TAGTGACCTGTTCGTTGCAACAAATTGATAAGCAATGCTTTTTTATAATGCCAACTTTGTACAAAAAAGT
TGAACGAGAAACGTAAAATGATATAAATATCAATATATTAAATTAGATTTTGCATAAAAAACAGACTACA
TAATACTGTAAAACACAACATATGCAGTCACTATGAACCAACTACTTAGATGGTATTAGTGACCTGTAGA
ATTCCTGCAGCCCAACTGATATTGAAGGAGCATTTTTTGGGCTTGGCTGGAGCTAGTGGAGGTCAACAAT
GAATGCCTATTTTGGTTTAGTCGTCCAGGCGGTGAGCACAAAATTTGTGTCGTTTGACAAGATGGTTCAT
TTAGGCAACTGGTCAGATCAGCCCCACTTGTAGCAGTAGCGGCGGCGCTCGAAGTGTGACTCTTATTAGC
AGACAGGAACGAGGACATTATTATCATCTGCTGCTTGGTGCACGATAACTTGGTGCGTTTGTCAAGCAAG
GTAAGTGGACGACCCGGTCATACCTTCTTAAGTTCGCCCTTCCTCCCTTTATTTCAGATTCAATCTGACT
TACCTATTCTACCCAAGCATCCAAATGAAAAAGCCTGAACTCACCGCGACGTCTGTCGAGAAGTTTCTGA
TCGAAAAGTTCGACAGCGTCTCCGACCTGATGCAGCTCTCGGAGGGCGAAGAATCTCGTGCTTTCAGCTT
C
